>Addgene plasmid #185792 | pET28a-RBP-LOV2 | addgene full sequence | sequence record 367546 | Addgene NGS Result
CAGGAGAGCGCACGAGGGAGCTTCCAGGGGGAAACGCCTGGTATCTTTATAGTCCTGTCGGGTTTCGCCA
CCTCTGACTTGAGCGTCGATTTTTGTGATGCTCGTCAGGGGGGCGGAGCCTATGGAAAAACGCCAGCAAC
GCGGCCTTTTTACGGTTCCTGGCCTTTTGCTGGCCTTTTGCTCACATGTTCTTTCCTGCGTTATCCCCTG
ATTCTGTGGATAACCGTATTACCGCCTTTGAGTGAGCTGATACCGCTCGCCGCAGCCGAACGACCGAGCG
CAGCGAGTCAGTGAGCGAGGAAGCGGAAGAGCGCCTGATGCGGTATTTTCTCCTTACGCATCTGTGCGGT
ATTTCACACCGCAATGGTGCACTCTCAGTACAATCTGCTCTGATGCCGCATAGTTAAGCCAGTATACACT
CCGCTATCGCTACGTGACTGGGTCATGGCTGCGCCCCGACACCCGCCAACACCCGCTGACGCGCCCTGAC
GGGCTTGTCTGCTCCCGGCATCCGCTTACAGACAAGCTGTGACCGTCTCCGGGAGCTGCATGTGTCAGAG
GTTTTCACCGTCATCACCGAAACGCGCGAGGCAGCTGCGGTAAAGCTCATCAGCGTGGTCGTGAAGCGAT
TCACAGATGTCTGCCTGTTCATCCGCGTCCAGCTCGTTGAGTTTCTCCAGAAGCGTTAATGTCTGGCTTC
TGATAAAGCGGGCCATGTTAAGGGCGGTTTTTTCCTGTTTGGTCACTGATGCCTCCGTGTAAGGGGGATT
TCTGTTCATGGGGGTAATGATACCGATGAAACGAGAGAGGATGCTCACGATACGGGTTACTGATGATGAA
CATGCCCGGTTACTGGAACGTTGTGAGGGTAAACAACTGGCGGTATGGATGCGGCGGGACCAGAGAAAAA
TCACTCAGGGTCAATGCCAGCGCTTCGTTAATACAGATGTAGGTGTTCCACAGGGTAGCCAGCAGCATCC
TGCGATGCAGATCCGGAACATAATGGTGCAGGGCGCTGACTTCCGCGTTTCCAGACTTTACGAAACACGG
AAACCGAAGACCATTCATGTTGTTGCTCAGGTCGCAGACGTTTTGCAGCAGCAGTCGCTTCACGTTCGCT
CGCGTATCGGTGATTCATTCTGCTAACCAGTAAGGCAACCCCGCCAGCCTAGCCGGGTCCTCAACGACAG
GAGCACGATCATGCGCACCCGTGGGGCCGCCATGCCGGCGATAATGGCCTGCTTCTCGCCGAAACGTTTG
GTGGCGGGACCAGTGACGAAGGCTTGAGCGAGGGCGTGCAAGATTCCGAATACCGCAAGCGACAGGCCGA
TCATCGTCGCGCTCCAGCGAAAGCGGTCCTCGCCGAAAATGACCCAGAGCGCTGCCGGCACCTGTCCTAC
GAGTTGCATGATAAAGAAGACAGTCATAAGTGCGGCGACGATAGTCATGCCCCGCGCCCACCGGAAGGAG
CTGACTGGGTTGAAGGCTCTCAAGGGCATCGGTCGAGATCCCGGTGCCTAATGAGTGAGCTAACTTACAT
TAATTGCGTTGCGCTCACTGCCCGCTTTCCAGTCGGGAAACCTGTCGTGCCAGCTGCATTAATGAATCGG
CCAACGCGCGGGGAGAGGCGGTTTGCGTATTGGGCGCCAGGGTGGTTTTTCTTTTCACCAGTGAGACGGG
CAACAGCTGATTGCCCTTCACCGCCTGGCCCTGAGAGAGTTGCAGCAAGCGGTCCACGCTGGTTTGCCCC
AGCAGGCGAAAATCCTGTTTGATGGTGGTTAACGGCGGGATATAACATGAGCTGTCTTCGGTATCGTCGT
ATCCCACTACCGAGATATCCGCACCAACGCGCAGCCCGGACTCGGTAATGGCGCGCATTGCGCCCAGCGC
CATCTGATCGTTGGCAACCAGCATCGCAGTGGGAACGATGCCCTCATTCAGCATTTGCATGGTTTGTTGA
AAACCGGACATGGCACTCCAGTCGCCTTCCCGTTCCGCTATCGGCTGAATTTGATTGCGAGTGAGATATT
TATGCCAGCCAGCCAGACGCAGACGCGCCGAGACAGAACTTAATGGGCCCGCTAACAGCGCGATTTGCTG
GTGACCCAATGCGACCAGATGCTCCACGCCCAGTCGCGTACCGTCTTCATGGGAGAAAATAATACTGTTG
ATGGGTGTCTGGTCAGAGACATCAAGAAATAACGCCGGAACATTAGTGCAGGCAGCTTCCACAGCAATGG
CATCCTGGTCATCCAGCGGATAGTTAATGATCAGCCCACTGACGCGTTGCGCGAGAAGATTGTGCACCGC
CGCTTTACAGGCTTCGACGCCGCTTCGTTCTACCATCGACACCACCACGCTGGCACCCAGTTGATCGGCG
CGAGATTTAATCGCCGCGACAATTTGCGACGGCGCGTGCAGGGCCAGACTGGAGGTGGCAACGCCAATCA
GCAACGACTGTTTGCCCGCCAGTTGTTGTGCCACGCGGTTGGGAATGTAATTCAGCTCCGCCATCGCCGC
TTCCACTTTTTCCCGCGTTTTCGCAGAAACGTGGCTGGCCTGGTTCACCACGCGGGAAACGGTCTGATAA
GAGACACCGGCATACTCTGCGACATCGTATAACGTTACTGGTTTCACATTCACCACCCTGAATTGACTCT
CTTCCGGGCGCTATCATGCCATACCGCGAAAGGTTTTGCGCCATTCGATGGTGTCCGGGATCTCGACGCT
CTCCCTTATGCGACTCCTGCATTAGGAAGCAGCCCAGTAGTAGGTTGAGGCCGTTGAGCACCGCCGCCGC
AAGGAATGGTGCATGCAAGGAGATGGCGCCCAACAGTCCCCCGGCCACGGGGCCTGCCACCATACCCACG
CCGAAACAAGCGCTCATGAGCCCGAAGTGGCGAGCCCGATCTTCCCCATCGGTGATGTCGGCGATATAGG
CGCCAGCAACCGCACCTGTGGCGCCGGTGATGCCGGCCACGATGCGTCCGGCGTAGAGGATCGAGATCTC
GATCCCGCGAAATTAATACGACTCACTATAGGGGAATTGTGAGCGGATAACAATTCCCCTCTAGAAATAA
TTTTGTTTAACTTTAAGAAGGAGATATACCATGGCACATCATCATCATCATCATGGCGGCGGCAGCGAGA
ATCTGTATTTCCAGGGCAGCTATGGTCGTAAAAAGCGTCGTCAACGTCGTCGTCCGCCGCAAGGCGGTGG
TAGCGGTGGCGGTAGCCTGGCGACCACCCTGGAGCGTATCGAGAAGAACTTCGTGATCACCGATCCGCGT
CTGCCGGATAACCCGATCATTTTCGCGAGCGATAGCTTCCTGCAACTGACCGAATACAGCCGTGAGGAAA
TCCTGGGTCGTAACTGCCGTTTTCTGCAGGGTCCGGAAACCGATCGTGCGACCGTTCGTAAGATCCGTGA
CGCGATCGATAACCAGACCGAAGTGACCGTTCAGCTGATTAACTACACCAAAAGCGGCAAGAAATTCTGG
AACCTGTTCCACCTGCAACCGATGCGTGATCAGAAGGGTGATGTGCAGTACTTCATCGGTGTGCAACTGG
ATGGCACCGAACACGTTCGTGATGCGGCGGAACGTGAGGGCGTTATGCTGATTAAGAAAACCGCGGAAAA
CATTGATGAAGCGGCGAAAGAACTGTAACTCGAGCACCACCACCACCACCACTGAGATCCGGCTGCTAAC
AAAGCCCGAAAGGAAGCTGAGTTGGCTGCTGCCACCGCTGAGCAATAACTAGCATAACCCCTTGGGGCCT
CTAAACGGGTCTTGAGGGGTTTTTTGCTGAAAGGAGGAACTATATCCGGATTGGCGAATGGG
[124 nt withheld, positions 3843-3966]
C
[91 nt withheld, positions 3968-4058]
A
[49 nt withheld, positions 4060-4108]
CCTTTGACGTTGGAGTCCACGTTCTTT
[37 nt withheld, positions 4136-4172]
ACCCTATCTCGGTCTATTCTTTTGATTTATAAGGGATTTTGCCGATTTCGGCCTATTGGTTAAAAAATGA
GCTGATTTAACAAAAATTTAACGCGAATTTTAACAAAATATTAACGCTTACAATTTAGGTGGCACTTTTC
GGGGAAATGTGCGCGGAACCCCTATTTGTTTATTTTTCTAAATACATTCAAATATGTATCCGCTCATGAA
TTAATTCTTAGAAAAACTCATCGAGCATCAAATGAAACTGCAATTTATTCATATCAGGATTATCAATACC
ATATTTTTGAAAAAGCCGTTTCTGTAATGAAGGAGAAAACTCACCGAGGCAGTTCCATAGGATGGCAAGA
TCCTGGTATCGGTCTGCGATTCCGACTCGTCCAACATCAATACAACCTATTAATTTCCCCTCGTCAAAAA
TAAGGTTATCAAGTGAGAAATCACCATGAGTGACGACTGAATCCGGTGAGAATGGCAAAAGTTTATGCAT
TTCTTTCCAGACTTGTTCAACAGGCCAGCCATTACGCTCGTCATCAAAATCACTCGCATCAACCAAACCG
TTATTCATTCGTGATTGCGCCTGAGCGAGACGAAATACGCGATCGCTGTTAAAAGGACAATTACAAACAG
GAATCGAATGCAACCGGCGCAGGAACACTGCCAGCGCATCAACAATATTTTCACCTGAATCAGGATATTC
TTCTAATACCTGGAATGCTGTTTTCCCGGGGATCGCAGTGGTGAGTAACCATGCATCATCAGGAGTACGG
ATAAAATGCTTGATGGTCGGAAGAGGCATAAATTCCGTCAGCCAGTTTAGTCTGACCATCTCATCTGTAA
CATCATTGGCAACGCTACCTTTGCCATGTTTCAGAAACAACTCTGGCGCATCGGGCTTCCCATACAATCG
ATAGATTGTCGCACCTGATTGCCCGACATTATCGCGAGCCCATTTATACCCATATAAATCAGCATCCATG
TTGGAATTTAATCGCGGCCTAGAGCAAGACGTTTCCCGTTGAATATGGCTCATAACACCCCTTGTATTAC
TGTTTATGTAAGCAGACAGTTTTATTGTTCATGACCAAAATCCCTTAACGTGAGTTTTCGTTCCACTGAG
CGTCAGACCCCGTAGAAAAGATCAAAGGATCTTCTTGAGATCCTTTTTTTCTGCGCGTAATCTGCTGCTT
GCAAACAAAAAAACCACCGCTACCAGCGGTGGTTTGTTTGCCGGATCAAGAGCTACCAACTCTTTTTCCG
AAGGTAACTGGCTTCAGCAGAGCGCAGATACCAAATACTGTCCTTCTAGTGTAGCCGTAGTTAGGCCACC
ACTTCAAGAACTCTGTAGCACCGCCTACATACCTCGCTCTGCTAATCCTGTTACCAGTGGCTGCTGCCAG
TGGCGATAAGTCGTGTCTTACCGGGTTGGACTCAAGACGATAGTTACCGGATAAGGCGCAGCGGTCGGGC
TGAACGGGGGGTTCGTGCACACAGCCCAGCTTGGAGCGAACGACCTACACCGAACTGAGATACCTACAGC
GTGAGCTATGAGAAAGCGCCACGCTTCCCGAAGGGAGAAAGGCGGACAGGTATCCGGTAAGCGGCAGGGT
CGGAA
Features (pLannotate 1.2.2; 20 found; start..end, strand, type, name):
    314..453     -  misc_feature   bom: basis of mobility region from pBR322
    555..746     -  CDS            rop: Rop protein, which maintains plasmids at low copy number; rop
    763..1143    +  CDS            YPB1_ECOLX: Protein predicted: Swiss-Prot protein existence level 4. From Escherichia coli.
   1215..1506    -  CDS            TcR (fragment): tetracycline efflux protein; tet; confers resistance to tetracycline
   1521..1542    -  protein_bind   CAP binding site: CAP binding activates transcription in the presence of cAMP. E. coli catabolite activator protein
   1555..2637    -  CDS            lacI: lac repressor; lacI; The lac repressor binds to the lac operator to inhibit transcription in E. coli. This inhibition can be relieved by adding lactose or isopropyl-β-D-thiogalactopyranoside (IPTG).
   2638..2715    -  promoter       lacI promoter: lacI
   2723..3002    -  CDS            TcR (fragment): tetracycline efflux protein; tet; confers resistance to tetracycline
   3024..3042    +  promoter       T7 promoter: promoter for bacteriophage T7 RNA polymerase
   3043..3067    +  protein_bind   lac operator: The lac repressor binds to the lac operator to inhibit transcription in E. coli. This inhibition can be relieved by adding lactose or isopropyl-β-D-thiogalactopyranoside (IPTG). lac repressor encoded by lacI
   3082..3104    +  RBS            RBS: efficient ribosome binding site from bacteriophage T7 gene 10 (Olins and Rangwala, 1989)
   3117..3136    +  CDS            capTEV™ (fragment): composite tag for in vivo biotinylation, TEV protease cleavage, and 6xHis tagging
   3258..3575    +  CDS            miniSOG: miniSOG is a basic (constitutively fluorescent) cyan fluorescent protein published in 2011, derived from Arabidopsis thaliana. It requires the cofactor flavin for fluorescence.
   3675..3692    +  CDS            9xHis (fragment): 9xHis affinity tag
   3702..3751    +  CDS            SET1 (fragment): solubility-enhancement tag derived from T7 phage gene 10B
   3759..3806    +  terminator     T7 terminator: transcription terminator for bacteriophage T7 RNA polymerase
   3843..4271    +  rep_origin     f1 ori (sequence partly withheld): f1 bacteriophage origin of replication; arrow indicates direction of (+) strand synthesis
   4324..4381    +  promoter       AmpR promoter (fragment): bla
   4390..5205    -  CDS            KanR: aminoglycoside phosphotransferase; aph(3')-Ia; confers resistance to kanamycin in bacteria or G418 (Geneticin®) in eukaryotes
   5327..128     +  rep_origin     ori (across the origin): high-copy-number ColE1/pMB1/pBR322/pUC origin of replication
