[The description below was written by a language model from this plasmid's Addgene catalogue record and pLannotate feature annotations shown in this document.]
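Description:
pET28a-RBP-LOV2 is a bacterial expression plasmid built on the pET28a backbone for producing a recombinant light-responsive fusion protein in E. coli. It is selected with kanamycin through the aph(3')-Ia (KanR) gene and replicates from a ColE1/pMB1-type origin. The feature table also shows the bom mobility region and the rop gene. The catalogue lists the plasmid as high copy, although rop is normally associated with copy-number restraint. An f1 origin is present as well. It is a standard pET element that allows single-stranded DNA production.

The insert, cloned between NcoI and XhoI, encodes the light-oxygen-voltage-sensing domain 2 (LOV2) of Avena sativa, with an RNA binding peptide joined to its N-terminal end through a glycine-serine linker. Upstream of this fusion are an N-terminal 10xHis tag for affinity purification and a TEV protease site that allows the tag to be removed. Expression is driven by a T7 promoter under lac operator control, with the T7 gene 10 ribosome binding site and a T7 terminator. The plasmid-borne lacI gene supplies repressor, so transcription is IPTG-inducible in hosts that provide T7 RNA polymerase.

Automated annotation labels part of the coding region as miniSOG, which most likely reflects homology between that Arabidopsis LOV-derived flavoprotein and the oat LOV2 domain rather than a separate reporter. A His-tag fragment is also annotated downstream of the insert, corresponding to the backbone's C-terminal tag region. The record does not say whether it is translated. The depositor notes an A93C mutation in the insert that reportedly does not affect function. The associated work concerns how the open and closed states of LOV2 regulate its interaction with a binding partner.
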