Addgene plasmid #185792: pET28a-RBP-LOV2
Purpose: Encodes Light-oxygen-voltage-sensing domain 2 linked to RNA binding peptide (on N terminal end) via GS-linker
Depositing lab: Lizhong He. Depositing organization: Monash University. Publication: Open-Closed Structure of Light-Responsive Protein LOV2 Regulates Its Molecular Interaction with a Binding Partner. Younas T, Vidallon MLP, Tabor RF, He L. J Phys Chem Lett. 2020 Oct 15;11(20):8647-8653. doi: 10.1021/acs.jpclett.0c02252. Epub 2020 Sep 29. PubMed 32945680.
Backbone
  Vector backbone: pET28a
  Vector type: Bacterial Expression
Growth in bacteria
  Bacterial resistance: Kanamycin, 50 μg/mL
  Growth temperature: 37°C
  Growth strain: DH5alpha
  Copy number: High Copy
Gene/Insert
  Gene/Insert name: RBP-LOV2
  Species: Avena sativa
  Promoter: T7
  Tag / fusion protein: 10xHis, TEV protease cleavage site after His Tag (N terminal on insert)
  Cloning method: Restriction Enzyme; 5′ cloning site NcoI (not destroyed); 3′ cloning site XhoI (not destroyed)
Terms and licenses: Academic/Nonprofit Terms; Industry Terms: Not Available to Industry
Depositor comments: Please note there is a A93C mutation in the insert. Depositor confirms this does not affect plasmid function.
How to cite: pET28a-RBP-LOV2 was a gift from Lizhong He (Addgene plasmid # 185792 ; http://n2t.net/addgene:185792 ; RRID:Addgene_185792)
